>Addgene plasmid #92118 | pET-dSpCas9-HF1-VP64-6xHis | addgene full sequence | sequence record 194892 | Addgene NGS Result
TAATACGACTCACTATAGGGGAATTGTGAGCGGATAACAATTCCCCTCTAGAAATAATTTTGTTTAACTT
TAAGAAGGAGATATACCATGGATAAGAAATACTCAATAGGCTTAGCTATCGGCACAAATAGCGTCGGATG
GGCGGTGATCACTGATGAATATAAGGTTCCGTCTAAAAAGTTCAAGGTTCTGGGAAATACAGACCGCCAC
AGTATCAAAAAAAATCTTATAGGGGCTCTTTTATTTGACAGTGGAGAGACAGCGGAAGCGACTCGTCTCA
AACGGACAGCTCGTAGAAGGTATACACGTCGGAAGAATCGTATTTGTTATCTACAGGAGATTTTTTCAAA
TGAGATGGCGAAAGTAGATGATAGTTTCTTTCATCGACTTGAAGAGTCTTTTTTGGTGGAAGAAGACAAG
AAGCATGAACGTCATCCTATTTTTGGAAATATAGTAGATGAAGTTGCTTATCATGAGAAATATCCAACTA
TCTATCATCTGCGAAAAAAATTGGTAGATTCTACTGATAAAGCGGATTTGCGCTTAATCTATTTGGCCTT
AGCGCATATGATTAAGTTTCGTGGTCATTTTTTGATTGAGGGAGATTTAAATCCTGATAATAGTGATGTG
GACAAACTATTTATCCAGTTGGTACAAACCTACAATCAATTATTTGAAGAAAACCCTATTAACGCAAGTG
GAGTAGATGCTAAAGCGATTCTTTCTGCACGATTGAGTAAATCAAGACGATTAGAAAATCTCATTGCTCA
GCTCCCCGGTGAGAAGAAAAATGGCTTATTTGGGAATCTCATTGCTTTGTCATTGGGTTTGACCCCTAAT
TTTAAATCAAATTTTGATTTGGCAGAAGATGCTAAATTACAGCTTTCAAAAGATACTTACGATGATGATT
TAGATAATTTATTGGCGCAAATTGGAGATCAATATGCTGATTTGTTTTTGGCAGCTAAGAATTTATCAGA
TGCTATTTTACTTTCAGATATCCTAAGAGTAAATACTGAAATAACTAAGGCTCCCCTATCAGCTTCAATG
ATTAAACGCTACGATGAACATCATCAAGACTTGACTCTTTTAAAAGCTTTAGTTCGACAACAACTTCCAG
AAAAGTATAAAGAAATCTTTTTTGATCAATCAAAAAACGGATATGCAGGTTATATTGATGGGGGAGCTAG
CCAGGAAGAGTTCTACAAGTTCATCAAGCCCATCCTGGAAAAGATGGACGGCACCGAGGAACTGCTCGTG
AAGCTGAACAGAGAGGACCTGCTGCGGAAGCAGCGGACCTTCGACAACGGCAGCATCCCCCACCAGATCC
ACCTGGGAGAGCTGCACGCCATTCTGCGGCGGCAGGAAGATTTTTACCCATTCCTGAAGGACAACCGGGA
AAAGATCGAGAAGATCCTGACCTTCCGCATCCCCTACTACGTGGGCCCTCTGGCCAGGGGAAACAGCAGA
TTCGCCTGGATGACAAGAAAGTCCGAAGAAACGATTACTCCCTGGAATTTTGAGGAAGTTGTCGATAAAG
GTGCGTCAGCTCAATCGTTCATCGAGAGGATGACCGCCTTTGACAAGAATTTACCGAACGAAAAAGTATT
GCCTAAGCACAGTTTACTTTACGAGTATTTCACAGTGTACAATGAACTCACGAAAGTTAAGTATGTCACT
GAGGGCATGCGTAAACCCGCCTTTCTAAGCGGAGAACAGAAGAAAGCAATAGTAGATCTGTTATTCAAGA
CCAACCGCAAAGTGACAGTTAAGCAATTGAAAGAGGACTACTTTAAGAAAATTGAATGCTTCGATTCTGT
CGAGATCTCCGGGGTAGAAGATCGATTTAATGCGTCACTTGGTACGTATCATGACCTCCTAAAGATAATT
AAAGATAAGGACTTCCTGGATAACGAAGAGAATGAAGATATCTTAGAAGATATAGTGTTGACTCTTACCC
TCTTTGAAGATCGGGAAATGATTGAGGAAAGACTAAAAACATACGCTCACCTGTTCGACGATAAGGTTAT
GAAACAGTTAAAGAGGCGTCGCTATACGGGCTGGGGAGCCTTGTCGCGGAAACTTATCAACGGGATAAGA
GACAAGCAAAGTGGTAAAACTATTCTCGATTTTCTAAAGAGCGACGGCTTCGCCAATAGGAACTTTATGG
CCCTGATCCATGATGACTCTTTAACCTTCAAAGAGGATATACAAAAGGCACAGGTTTCCGGACAAGGGGA
CTCATTGCACGAACATATTGCGAATCTTGCTGGTTCGCCAGCCATCAAAAAGGGCATACTCCAGACAGTC
AAAGTAGTGGATGAGCTAGTTAAGGTCATGGGACGTCACAAACCGGAAAACATTGTAATCGAGATGGCAC
GCGAAAATCAAACGACTCAGAAGGGGCAAAAAAACAGTCGAGAGCGGATGAAGAGAATAGAAGAGGGTAT
TAAAGAACTGGGCAGCCAGATCTTAAAGGAGCATCCTGTGGAAAATACCCAATTGCAGAACGAGAAACTT
TACCTCTATTACCTACAAAATGGAAGGGACATGTATGTTGATCAGGAACTGGACATAAACCGTTTATCTG
ATTACGACGTCGATGCGATCGTACCCCAATCCTTTTTGAAGGACGATTCAATCGACAATAAAGTGCTTAC
ACGCTCGGATAAGAACCGAGGGAAAAGTGACAATGTTCCAAGCGAGGAAGTCGTAAAGAAAATGAAGAAC
TATTGGCGGCAGCTCCTAAATGCGAAACTGATAACGCAAAGAAAGTTCGATAACTTAACTAAAGCTGAGA
GGGGTGGCTTGTCTGAACTTGACAAGGCCGGATTTATTAAACGTCAGCTCGTGGAAACCCGCGCCATCAC
AAAGCATGTTGCGCAGATACTAGATTCCCGAATGAATACGAAATACGACGAGAACGATAAGCTGATTCGG
GAAGTCAAAGTAATCACTTTAAAGTCAAAATTGGTGTCGGACTTCAGAAAGGATTTTCAATTCTATAAAG
TTAGGGAGATAAATAACTACCACCATGCGCACGACGCTTATCTTAATGCCGTCGTAGGGACCGCACTCAT
TAAGAAATACCCGAAGCTAGAAAGTGAGTTTGTGTATGGTGATTACAAAGTTTATGACGTCCGTAAGATG
ATCGCGAAAAGCGAACAGGAGATAGGCAAGGCTACAGCCAAATACTTCTTTTATTCTAACATTATGAATT
TCTTTAAGACGGAAATCACTCTGGCAAACGGAGAGATACGCAAACGACCTTTAATTGAAACCAATGGGGA
GACAGGTGAAATCGTATGGGATAAGGGCCGGGACTTCGCGACGGTGAGAAAAGTTTTGTCCATGCCCCAA
GTCAACATAGTAAAGAAAACTGAGGTGCAGACCGGAGGGTTTTCAAAGGAATCGATTCTTCCAAAAAGGA
ATAGTGATAAGCTCATCGCTCGTAAAAAGGACTGGGATCCAAAAAAATATGGTGGTTTTGATAGTCCAAC
GGTAGCTTATTCAGTCCTAGTGGTTGCTAAGGTGGAAAAAGGGAAATCGAAGAAGTTAAAATCCGTTAAA
GAGTTACTAGGGATCACAATTATGGAAAGAAGTTCCTTTGAAAAAAATCCGATTGACTTTTTAGAAGCTA
AAGGATATAAGGAAGTTAAAAAAGACTTAATCATTAAACTACCTAAATATAGTCTTTTTGAGTTAGAAAA
CGGTCGTAAACGGATGCTGGCTAGTGCCGGAGAATTACAAAAAGGAAATGAGCTGGCTCTGCCAAGCAAA
TATGTGAATTTTTTATATTTAGCTAGTCATTATGAAAAGTTGAAGGGTAGTCCAGAAGATAACGAACAAA
AACAATTGTTTGTGGAGCAGCATAAGCATTATTTAGATGAGATTATTGAGCAAATCAGTGAATTTTCTAA
GCGTGTTATTTTAGCAGATGCCAATTTAGATAAAGTTCTTAGTGCATATAACAAACATAGAGACAAACCA
ATACGTGAACAAGCAGAAAATATTATTCATTTATTTACGTTGACGAATCTTGGAGCTCCCGCTGCTTTTA
AATATTTTGATACAACAATTGATCGTAAACGATATACGTCTACAAAAGAAGTTTTAGATGCCACTCTTAT
CCATCAATCCATCACTGGTCTTTATGAAACACGCATTGATTTGAGTCAGCTAGGAGGTGACGGTTCTCCC
AAGAAGAAGAGGAAAGTCTCGAGCGACTACAAAGACCATGACGGTGATTATAAAGATCATGACATCGATT
ACAAGGATGACGATGACAAGGCTGCAGGAGGCGGTGGAAGCGGGCGCGCCGACGCGCTGGACGATTTCGA
TCTCGACATGCTGGGTTCTGATGCCCTCGATGACTTTGACCTGGATATGTTGGGAAGCGACGCATTGGAT
GACTTTGATCTGGACATGCTCGGCTCCGATGCTCTGGACGATTTCGATCTCGATATGTTACATCACCACC
ACCATCACTAATGACTCGAGTCTGGTAAAGAAACCGCTGCTGCGAAATTTGAACGCCAGCACATGGACTC
GTCTACTAGCGCAGCTTAATTAACCTAGGCTGCTGCCACCGCTGAGCAATAACTAGCATAACCCCTTGGG
GCCTCTAAACGGGTCTTGAGGGGTTTTTTGCTGAAAGGAGGAACTATATCCGGATTGGCGAATGGG
[124 nt withheld, positions 4687-4810]
C
[91 nt withheld, positions 4812-4902]
A
[49 nt withheld, positions 4904-4952]
CCTTTGACGTTGGAGTCCACGTTCTTT
[37 nt withheld, positions 4980-5016]
ACCCTATCTCGGTCTATTCTTTTGATTTATAAGGGATTTTGCCGATTTCGGCCTATTGGTTAAAAAATGA
GCTGATTTAACAAAAATTTAACGCGAATTTTAACAAAATATTAACGTTTACAATTTCTGGCGGCACGATG
GCATGAGATTATCAAAAAGGATCTTCACCTAGATCCTTTTAAATTAAAAATGAAGTTTTAAATCAATCTA
AAGTATATATGAGTAAACTTGGTCTGACAGTTACCAATGCTTAATCAGTGAGGCACCTATCTCAGCGATC
TGTCTATTTCGTTCATCCATAGTTGCCTGACTCCCCGTCGTGTAGATAACTACGATACGGGAGGGCTTAC
CATCTGGCCCCAGTGCTGCAATGATACCGCGAGACCCACGCTCACCGGCTCCAGATTTATCAGCAATAAA
CCAGCCAGCCGGAAGGGCCGAGCGCAGAAGTGGTCCTGCAACTTTATCCGCCTCCATCCAGTCTATTAAT
TGTTGCCGGGAAGCTAGAGTAAGTAGTTCGCCAGTTAATAGTTTGCGCAACGTTGTTGCCATTGCTACAG
GCATCGTGGTGTCACGCTCGTCGTTTGGTATGGCTTCATTCAGCTCCGGTTCCCAACGATCAAGGCGAGT
TACATGATCCCCCATGTTGTGCAAAAAAGCGGTTAGCTCCTTCGGTCCTCCGATCGTTGTCAGAAGTAAG
TTGGCCGCAGTGTTATCACTCATGGTTATGGCAGCACTGCATAATTCTCTTACTGTCATGCCATCCGTAA
GATGCTTTTCTGTGACTGGTGAGTACTCAACCAAGTCATTCTGAGAATAGTGTATGCGGCGACCGAGTTG
CTCTTGCCCGGCGTCAATACGGGATAATACCGCGCCACATAGCAGAACTTTAAAAGTGCTCATCATTGGA
AAACGTTCTTCGGGGCGAAAACTCTCAAGGATCTTACCGCTGTTGAGATCCAGTTCGATGTAACCCACTC
GTGCACCCAACTGATCTTCAGCATCTTTTACTTTCACCAGCGTTTCTGGGTGAGCAAAAACAGGAAGGCA
AAATGCCGCAAAAAAGGGAATAAGGGCGACACGGAAATGTTGAATACTCATACTCTTCCTTTTTCAATCA
TGATTGAAGCATTTATCAGGGTTATTGTCTCATGAGCGGATACATATTTGAATGTATTTAGAAAAATAAA
CAAATAGGTCATGACCAAAATCCCTTAACGTGAGTTTTCGTTCCACTGAGCGTCAGACCCCGTAGAAAAG
ATCAAAGGATCTTCTTGAGATCCTTTTTTTCTGCGCGTAATCTGCTGCTTGCAAACAAAAAAACCACCGC
TACCAGCGGTGGTTTGTTTGCCGGATCAAGAGCTACCAACTCTTTTTCCGAAGGTAACTGGCTTCAGCAG
AGCGCAGATACCAAATACTGTCCTTCTAGTGTAGCCGTAGTTAGGCCACCACTTCAAGAACTCTGTAGCA
CCGCCTACATACCTCGCTCTGCTAATCCTGTTACCAGTGGCTGCTGCCAGTGGCGATAAGTCGTGTCTTA
CCGGGTTGGACTCAAGACGATAGTTACCGGATAAGGCGCAGCGGTCGGGCTGAACGGGGGGTTCGTGCAC
ACAGCCCAGCTTGGAGCGAACGACCTACACCGAACTGAGATACCTACAGCGTGAGCTATGAGAAAGCGCC
ACGCTTCCCGAAGGGAGAAAGGCGGACAGGTATCCGGTAAGCGGCAGGGTCGGAACAGGAGAGCGCACGA
GGGAGCTTCCAGGGGGAAACGCCTGGTATCTTTATAGTCCTGTCGGGTTTCGCCACCTCTGACTTGAGCG
TCGATTTTTGTGATGCTCGTCAGGGGGGCGGAGCCTATGGAAAAACGCCAGCAACGCGGCCTTTTTACGG
TTCCTGGCCTTTTGCTGGCCTTTTGCTCACATGTTCTTTCCTGCGTTATCCCCTGATTCTGTGGATAACC
GTATTACCGCCTTTGAGTGAGCTGATACCGCTCGCCGCAGCCGAACGACCGAGCGCAGCGAGTCAGTGAG
CGAGGAAGCGGAAGAGCGCCTGATGCGGTATTTTCTCCTTACGCATCTGTGCGGTATTTCACACCGCAAT
GGTGCACTCTCAGTACAATCTGCTCTGATGCCGCATAGTTAAGCCAGTATACACTCCGCTATCGCTACGT
GACTGGGTCATGGCTGCGCCCCGACACCCGCCAACACCCGCTGACGCGCCCTGACGGGCTTGTCTGCTCC
CGGCATCCGCTTACAGACAAGCTGTGACCGTCTCCGGGAGCTGCATGTGTCAGAGGTTTTCACCGTCATC
ACCGAAACGCGCGAGGCAGCTGCGGTAAAGCTCATCAGCGTGGTCGTGAAGCGATTCACAGATGTCTGCC
TGTTCATCCGCGTCCAGCTCGTTGAGTTTCTCCAGAAGCGTTAATGTCTGGCTTCTGATAAAGCGGGCCA
TGTTAAGGGCGGTTTTTTCCTGTTTGGTCACTGATGCCTCCGTGTAAGGGGGATTTCTGTTCATGGGGGT
AATGATACCGATGAAACGAGAGAGGATGCTCACGATACGGGTTACTGATGATGAACATGCCCGGTTACTG
GAACGTTGTGAGGGTAAACAACTGGCGGTATGGATGCGGCGGGACCAGAGAAAAATCACTCAGGGTCAAT
GCCAGCGCTTCGTTAATACAGATGTAGGTGTTCCACAGGGTAGCCAGCAGCATCCTGCGATGCAGATCCG
GAACATAATGGTGCAGGGCGCTGACTTCCGCGTTTCCAGACTTTACGAAACACGGAAACCGAAGACCATT
CATGTTGTTGCTCAGGTCGCAGACGTTTTGCAGCAGCAGTCGCTTCACGTTCGCTCGCGTATCGGTGATT
CATTCTGCTAACCAGTAAGGCAACCCCGCCAGCCTAGCCGGGTCCTCAACGACAGGAGCACGATCATGCT
AGTCATGCCCCGCGCCCACCGGAAGGAGCTGACTGGGTTGAAGGCTCTCAAGGGCATCGGTCGAGATCCC
GGTGCCTAATGAGTGAGCTAACTTACATTAATTGCGTTGCGCTCACTGCCCGCTTTCCAGTCGGGAAACC
TGTCGTGCCAGCTGCATTAATGAATCGGCCAACGCGCGGGGAGAGGCGGTTTGCGTATTGGGCGCCAGGG
TGGTTTTTCTTTTCACCAGTGAGACGGGCAACAGCTGATTGCCCTTCACCGCCTGGCCCTGAGAGAGTTG
CAGCAAGCGGTCCACGCTGGTTTGCCCCAGCAGGCGAAAATCCTGTTTGATGGTGGTTAACGGCGGGATA
TAACATGAGCTGTCTTCGGTATCGTCGTATCCCACTACCGAGATGTCCGCACCAACGCGCAGCCCGGACT
CGGTAATGGCGCGCATTGCGCCCAGCGCCATCTGATCGTTGGCAACCAGCATCGCAGTGGGAACGATGCC
CTCATTCAGCATTTGCATGGTTTGTTGAAAACCGGACATGGCACTCCAGTCGCCTTCCCGTTCCGCTATC
GGCTGAATTTGATTGCGAGTGAGATATTTATGCCAGCCAGCCAGACGCAGACGCGCCGAGACAGAACTTA
ATGGGCCCGCTAACAGCGCGATTTGCTGGTGACCCAATGCGACCAGATGCTCCACGCCCAGTCGCGTACC
GTCTTCATGGGAGAAAATAATACTGTTGATGGGTGTCTGGTCAGAGACATCAAGAAATAACGCCGGAACA
TTAGTGCAGGCAGCTTCCACAGCAATGGCATCCTGGTCATCCAGCGGATAGTTAATGATCAGCCCACTGA
CGCGTTGCGCGAGAAGATTGTGCACCGCCGCTTTACAGGCTTCGACGCCGCTTCGTTCTACCATCGACAC
CACCACGCTGGCACCCAGTTGATCGGCGCGAGATTTAATCGCCGCGACAATTTGCGACGGCGCGTGCAGG
GCCAGACTGGAGGTGGCAACGCCAATCAGCAACGACTGTTTGCCCGCCAGTTGTTGTGCCACGCGGTTGG
GAATGTAATTCAGCTCCGCCATCGCCGCTTCCACTTTTTCCCGCGTTTTCGCAGAAACGTGGCTGGCCTG
GTTCACCACGCGGGAAACGGTCTGATAAGAGACACCGGCATACTCTGCGACATCGTATAACGTTACTGGT
TTCACATTCACCACCCTGAATTGACTCTCTTCCGGGCGCTATCATGCCATACCGCGAAAGGTTTTGCGCC
ATTCGATGGTGTCCGGGATCTCGACGCTCTCCCTTATGCGACTCCTGCATTAGGAAGCAGCCCAGTAGTA
GGTTGAGGCCGTTGAGCACCGCCGCCGCAAGGAATGGTGCATGCAAGGAGATGGCGCCCAACAGTCCCCC
GGCCACGGGGCCTGCCACCATACCCACGCCGAAACAAGCGCTCATGAGCCCGAAGTGGCGAGCCCGATCT
TCCCCATCGGTGATGTCGGCGATATAGGCGCCAGCAACCGCACCTGTGGCGCCGGTGATGCCGGCCACGA
TGCGTCCGGCGTAGAGGATCGAGATCGATCTCGATCCCGCGAAAT
Features (pLannotate 1.2.2; 21 found; start..end, strand, type, name):
      1..19      +  promoter       T7 promoter: promoter for bacteriophage T7 RNA polymerase
     20..44      +  protein_bind   lac operator: The lac repressor binds to the lac operator to inhibit transcription in E. coli. This inhibition can be relieved by adding lactose or isopropyl-β-D-thiogalactopyranoside (IPTG). lac repressor encoded by lacI
     59..81      +  RBS            RBS: efficient ribosome binding site from bacteriophage T7 gene 10 (Olins and Rangwala, 1989)
     88..4191    +  CDS            cas9: CAS9_STRP1 - Also known as csn1 From Streptococcus pyogenes serotype M1.
   4225..4290    +  CDS            3xFLAG: three tandem FLAG® epitope tags, followed by an enterokinase cleavage site
   4321..4470    +  CDS            VP64: tetrameric repeat of the minimal activation domain of herpes simplex virus VP16 (Beerli et al., 1998)
   4507..4548    +  CDS            S-Tag (fragment): affinity and epitope tag derived from pancreatic ribonuclease A
   4578..4595    +  CDS            SET1 (fragment): solubility-enhancement tag derived from T7 phage gene 10B
   4603..4650    +  terminator     T7 terminator: transcription terminator for bacteriophage T7 RNA polymerase
   4687..5142    +  rep_origin     f1 ori (sequence partly withheld): f1 bacteriophage origin of replication; arrow indicates direction of (+) strand synthesis
   5257..6117    -  CDS            AmpR: β-lactamase; bla; confers resistance to ampicillin, carbenicillin, and related antibiotics
   6118..6210    -  promoter       AmpR promoter: bla
   6291..6879    +  rep_origin     ori: high-copy-number ColE1/pMB1/pBR322/pUC origin of replication
   7065..7204    -  misc_feature   bom: basis of mobility region from pBR322
   7306..7497    -  CDS            rop: Rop protein, which maintains plasmids at low copy number; rop
   7514..7894    +  CDS            YPB1_ECOLX: Protein predicted: Swiss-Prot protein existence level 4. From Escherichia coli.
   7956..8020    -  CDS            TcR (fragment): tetracycline efflux protein; tet; confers resistance to tetracycline
   8035..8056    -  protein_bind   CAP binding site: CAP binding activates transcription in the presence of cAMP. E. coli catabolite activator protein
   8069..9151    -  CDS            lacI: lac repressor; lacI; The lac repressor binds to the lac operator to inhibit transcription in E. coli. This inhibition can be relieved by adding lactose or isopropyl-β-D-thiogalactopyranoside (IPTG).
   9152..9229    -  promoter       lacI promoter: lacI
   9237..9516    -  CDS            TcR (fragment): tetracycline efflux protein; tet; confers resistance to tetracycline
