[The description below was written by a language model from this plasmid's Addgene catalogue record and pLannotate feature annotations shown in this document.]
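Description:
pET-dSpCas9-HF1-VP64-6xHis is a roughly 9.5 kb bacterial expression plasmid built on a pET29 backbone for producing a catalytically dead, high-fidelity Streptococcus pyogenes Cas9 fused to a transcriptional activation domain. It carries a ColE1/pBR322-type origin together with the rop gene and bom region, consistent with its low-copy listing, plus an f1 origin. Selection is by ampicillin through the β-lactamase gene. A lacI cassette supplies lac repressor. Small annotated tetracycline-resistance fragments appear to be non-functional backbone remnants.

The expression unit consists of a T7 promoter with an adjacent lac operator and the T7 gene 10 ribosome binding site, so transcription depends on T7 RNA polymerase in the host and is inducible with IPTG. A T7 terminator closes the unit. The open reading frame encodes SpCas9 carrying D10A and H840A, which inactivate the RuvC and HNH nuclease domains, along with N497A, R661A, Q695A and Q926A, the substitutions that define the HF1 increased-fidelity variant. According to the record, the C-terminus carries a nuclear localization signal, a 3xFLAG epitope, the VP64 activator (four copies of the minimal VP16 activation domain) and a backbone-derived 6xHis tag. The NLS and His tag are not individually annotated in the feature table, which instead marks short S-Tag and SET1 fragments downstream of VP64.

The depositor notes that this version lacks a U6-sgRNA cassette, so no guide RNA is encoded. The construct is intended for expressing the dCas9-HF1-VP64 protein in bacteria, where the His tag could support affinity purification. The record refers to the associated publication on SpCas9 specificity variants for details of use.
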