Addgene plasmid #92118: pET-dSpCas9-HF1-VP64-6xHis
Purpose: Expression of dead/inactive increased fidelity SpCas9-HF1-VP64-6xHis in bacterial cells
Depositing lab: Ervin Welker. Depositing organization: HUN-REN Biological Research Centre Szeged (HUN-REN Szegedi Biológiai Kutatóközpont). Publication: Crossing enhanced and high fidelity SpCas9 nucleases to optimize specificity and cleavage. Kulcsar PI, Talas A, Huszar K, Ligeti Z, Toth E, Weinhardt N, Fodor E, Welker E. Genome Biol. 2017 Oct 6;18(1):190. doi: 10.1186/s13059-017-1318-8. PubMed 28985763.
Backbone
  Vector backbone: pET29
  Total vector size (bp): 9544
  Vector type: Bacterial Expression, CRISPR
Growth in bacteria
  Bacterial resistance: Ampicillin, 100 μg/mL
  Growth temperature: 37°C
  Growth strain: DH5alpha
  Copy number: Low Copy
Gene/Insert
  Gene/Insert name: dead/inactive SpCas9-HF1-NLS-3xFLAG-VP64 (alt name: dead/inactive high-fidelity SpCas9-HF1-NLS-3xFLAG-VP64)
  Species: S. pyogenes
  Insert size (bp): 4404
  Mutation: D10A, N497A, R661A, Q695A, H840A, Q926A
  Promoter: T7
  Tag / fusion protein: NLS (C terminal on insert); 3xFLAG (C terminal on insert); VP64 (C terminal on insert); 6xHis (C terminal on backbone)
  Cloning method: Unknown
  Sequencing primers: 5′ GCAAATTGGAGATCAATATGC
Terms and licenses: Academic/Nonprofit Terms; Industry Terms: Not Available to Industry
Depositor comments: Alternate plasmid name: pT7-dead SpCas9-HF1-NLS-3xFLAG-VP64-6xHis (without U6-sgRNA coding sequence). For detailed information and plasmid usage, please see the associated publication.
How to cite: pET-dSpCas9-HF1-VP64-6xHis was a gift from Ervin Welker (Addgene plasmid # 92118 ; http://n2t.net/addgene:92118 ; RRID:Addgene_92118)
