>Addgene plasmid #92118 | pET-dSpCas9-HF1-VP64-6xHis | depositor partial sequence | sequence record 178238 | dSpCas9-HF1-VP64-6xHis ORF
ATGGATAAGAAATACTCAATAGGCTTAGCTATCGGCACAAATAGCGTCGGATGGGCGGTGATCACTGATG
AATATAAGGTTCCGTCTAAAAAGTTCAAGGTTCTGGGAAATACAGACCGCCACAGTATCAAAAAAAATCT
TATAGGGGCTCTTTTATTTGACAGTGGAGAGACAGCGGAAGCGACTCGTCTCAAACGGACAGCTCGTAGA
AGGTATACACGTCGGAAGAATCGTATTTGTTATCTACAGGAGATTTTTTCAAATGAGATGGCGAAAGTAG
ATGATAGTTTCTTTCATCGACTTGAAGAGTCTTTTTTGGTGGAAGAAGACAAGAAGCATGAACGTCATCC
TATTTTTGGAAATATAGTAGATGAAGTTGCTTATCATGAGAAATATCCAACTATCTATCATCTGCGAAAA
AAATTGGTAGATTCTACTGATAAAGCGGATTTGCGCTTAATCTATTTGGCCTTAGCGCATATGATTAAGT
TTCGTGGTCATTTTTTGATTGAGGGAGATTTAAATCCTGATAATAGTGATGTGGACAAACTATTTATCCA
GTTGGTACAAACCTACAATCAATTATTTGAAGAAAACCCTATTAACGCAAGTGGAGTAGATGCTAAAGCG
ATTCTTTCTGCACGATTGAGTAAATCAAGACGATTAGAAAATCTCATTGCTCAGCTCCCCGGTGAGAAGA
AAAATGGCTTATTTGGGAATCTCATTGCTTTGTCATTGGGTTTGACCCCTAATTTTAAATCAAATTTTGA
TTTGGCAGAAGATGCTAAATTACAGCTTTCAAAAGATACTTACGATGATGATTTAGATAATTTATTGGCG
CAAATTGGAGATCAATATGCTGATTTGTTTTTGGCAGCTAAGAATTTATCAGATGCTATTTTACTTTCAG
ATATCCTAAGAGTAAATACTGAAATAACTAAGGCTCCCCTATCAGCTTCAATGATTAAACGCTACGATGA
ACATCATCAAGACTTGACTCTTTTAAAAGCTTTAGTTCGACAACAACTTCCAGAAAAGTATAAAGAAATC
TTTTTTGATCAATCAAAAAACGGATATGCAGGTTATATTGATGGGGGAGCTAGCCAGGAAGAGTTCTACA
AGTTCATCAAGCCCATCCTGGAAAAGATGGACGGCACCGAGGAACTGCTCGTGAAGCTGAACAGAGAGGA
CCTGCTGCGGAAGCAGCGGACCTTCGACAACGGCAGCATCCCCCACCAGATCCACCTGGGAGAGCTGCAC
GCCATTCTGCGGCGGCAGGAAGATTTTTACCCATTCCTGAAGGACAACCGGGAAAAGATCGAGAAGATCC
TGACCTTCCGCATCCCCTACTACGTGGGCCCTCTGGCCAGGGGAAACAGCAGATTCGCCTGGATGACAAG
AAAGTCCGAAGAAACGATTACTCCCTGGAATTTTGAGGAAGTTGTCGATAAAGGTGCGTCAGCTCAATCG
TTCATCGAGAGGATGACCGCCTTTGACAAGAATTTACCGAACGAAAAAGTATTGCCTAAGCACAGTTTAC
TTTACGAGTATTTCACAGTGTACAATGAACTCACGAAAGTTAAGTATGTCACTGAGGGCATGCGTAAACC
CGCCTTTCTAAGCGGAGAACAGAAGAAAGCAATAGTAGATCTGTTATTCAAGACCAACCGCAAAGTGACA
GTTAAGCAATTGAAAGAGGACTACTTTAAGAAAATTGAATGCTTCGATTCTGTCGAGATCTCCGGGGTAG
AAGATCGATTTAATGCGTCACTTGGTACGTATCATGACCTCCTAAAGATAATTAAAGATAAGGACTTCCT
GGATAACGAAGAGAATGAAGATATCTTAGAAGATATAGTGTTGACTCTTACCCTCTTTGAAGATCGGGAA
ATGATTGAGGAAAGACTAAAAACATACGCTCACCTGTTCGACGATAAGGTTATGAAACAGTTAAAGAGGC
GTCGCTATACGGGCTGGGGAGCCTTGTCGCGGAAACTTATCAACGGGATAAGAGACAAGCAAAGTGGTAA
AACTATTCTCGATTTTCTAAAGAGCGACGGCTTCGCCAATAGGAACTTTATGGCCCTGATCCATGATGAC
TCTTTAACCTTCAAAGAGGATATACAAAAGGCACAGGTTTCCGGACAAGGGGACTCATTGCACGAACATA
TTGCGAATCTTGCTGGTTCGCCAGCCATCAAAAAGGGCATACTCCAGACAGTCAAAGTAGTGGATGAGCT
AGTTAAGGTCATGGGACGTCACAAACCGGAAAACATTGTAATCGAGATGGCACGCGAAAATCAAACGACT
CAGAAGGGGCAAAAAAACAGTCGAGAGCGGATGAAGAGAATAGAAGAGGGTATTAAAGAACTGGGCAGCC
AGATCTTAAAGGAGCATCCTGTGGAAAATACCCAATTGCAGAACGAGAAACTTTACCTCTATTACCTACA
AAATGGAAGGGACATGTATGTTGATCAGGAACTGGACATAAACCGTTTATCTGATTACGACGTCGATGCG
ATCGTACCCCAATCCTTTTTGAAGGACGATTCAATCGACAATAAAGTGCTTACACGCTCGGATAAGAACC
GAGGGAAAAGTGACAATGTTCCAAGCGAGGAAGTCGTAAAGAAAATGAAGAACTATTGGCGGCAGCTCCT
AAATGCGAAACTGATAACGCAAAGAAAGTTCGATAACTTAACTAAAGCTGAGAGGGGTGGCTTGTCTGAA
CTTGACAAGGCCGGATTTATTAAACGTCAGCTCGTGGAAACCCGCGCCATCACAAAGCATGTTGCGCAGA
TACTAGATTCCCGAATGAATACGAAATACGACGAGAACGATAAGCTGATTCGGGAAGTCAAAGTAATCAC
TTTAAAGTCAAAATTGGTGTCGGACTTCAGAAAGGATTTTCAATTCTATAAAGTTAGGGAGATAAATAAC
TACCACCATGCGCACGACGCTTATCTTAATGCCGTCGTAGGGACCGCACTCATTAAGAAATACCCGAAGC
TAGAAAGTGAGTTTGTGTATGGTGATTACAAAGTTTATGACGTCCGTAAGATGATCGCGAAAAGCGAACA
GGAGATAGGCAAGGCTACAGCCAAATACTTCTTTTATTCTAACATTATGAATTTCTTTAAGACGGAAATC
ACTCTGGCAAACGGAGAGATACGCAAACGACCTTTAATTGAAACCAATGGGGAGACAGGTGAAATCGTAT
GGGATAAGGGCCGGGACTTCGCGACGGTGAGAAAAGTTTTGTCCATGCCCCAAGTCAACATAGTAAAGAA
AACTGAGGTGCAGACCGGAGGGTTTTCAAAGGAATCGATTCTTCCAAAAAGGAATAGTGATAAGCTCATC
GCTCGTAAAAAGGACTGGGATCCAAAAAAATATGGTGGTTTTGATAGTCCAACGGTAGCTTATTCAGTCC
TAGTGGTTGCTAAGGTGGAAAAAGGGAAATCGAAGAAGTTAAAATCCGTTAAAGAGTTACTAGGGATCAC
AATTATGGAAAGAAGTTCCTTTGAAAAAAATCCGATTGACTTTTTAGAAGCTAAAGGATATAAGGAAGTT
AAAAAAGACTTAATCATTAAACTACCTAAATATAGTCTTTTTGAGTTAGAAAACGGTCGTAAACGGATGC
TGGCTAGTGCCGGAGAATTACAAAAAGGAAATGAGCTGGCTCTGCCAAGCAAATATGTGAATTTTTTATA
TTTAGCTAGTCATTATGAAAAGTTGAAGGGTAGTCCAGAAGATAACGAACAAAAACAATTGTTTGTGGAG
CAGCATAAGCATTATTTAGATGAGATTATTGAGCAAATCAGTGAATTTTCTAAGCGTGTTATTTTAGCAG
ATGCCAATTTAGATAAAGTTCTTAGTGCATATAACAAACATAGAGACAAACCAATACGTGAACAAGCAGA
AAATATTATTCATTTATTTACGTTGACGAATCTTGGAGCTCCCGCTGCTTTTAAATATTTTGATACAACA
ATTGATCGTAAACGATATACGTCTACAAAAGAAGTTTTAGATGCCACTCTTATCCATCAATCCATCACTG
GTCTTTATGAAACACGCATTGATTTGAGTCAGCTAGGAGGTGACGGTTCTCCCAAGAAGAAGAGGAAAGT
CTCGAGCGACTACAAAGACCATGACGGTGATTATAAAGATCATGACATCGATTACAAGGATGACGATGAC
AAGGCTGCAGGAGGCGGTGGAAGCGGGCGCGCCGACGCGCTGGACGATTTCGATCTCGACATGCTGGGTT
CTGATGCCCTCGATGACTTTGACCTGGATATGTTGGGAAGCGACGCATTGGATGACTTTGATCTGGACAT
GCTCGGCTCCGATGCTCTGGACGATTTCGATCTCGATATGTTACATCACCACCACCATCACTAA
